Addgene plasmid #58035: mTagRFP-T2-Cx43-7
Purpose: Localization: Gap Junctions, Excitation: 555, Emission: 584
Depositing lab: Michael Davidson. Depositing organization: Florida State University, Tallahassee.
Backbone
  Vector backbone: mTagRFP
  Backbone size w/o insert (bp): 4750
  Vector type: Mammalian Expression
  Selectable markers: Neomycin (select with G418)
Growth in bacteria
  Bacterial resistance: Kanamycin, 50 μg/mL
  Growth temperature: 37°C
  Growth strain: DH5alpha
  Copy number: High Copy
Gene/Insert
  Gene/Insert name: Cx43 (alt names: Rat Alpha-1 Connexin 43; NM_012567.2)
  Species: R. norvegicus (rat)
  Entrez Gene: Gja1 (a.k.a. Cx43, Cxnk1)
  Promoter: CMV
  Tag / fusion protein: mTagRFP (C terminal on insert)
  Cloning method: Unknown
  Sequencing primers: 5′ CMV-F; 3′ SV40pA-R
Terms and licenses: Academic/Nonprofit Terms; Industry Terms
Depositor comments: R. norvegicus (rat) Alpha-1 Connexin 43. Excitation = 555; Emission = 584
How to cite: mTagRFP-T2-Cx43-7 was a gift from Michael Davidson (Addgene plasmid # 58035 ; http://n2t.net/addgene:58035 ; RRID:Addgene_58035)
