[The description below was written by a language model from this plasmid's Addgene catalogue record and pLannotate feature annotations shown in this document.]
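Description:
mTagRFP-T2-Cx43-7 is a mammalian expression plasmid that produces rat connexin 43 (Gja1, the alpha-1 gap junction protein) fused at its C terminus to a monomeric red fluorescent protein, which the catalogue calls mTagRFP and the sequence annotation identifies as TagRFP-T, a variant derived from Entacmaea quadricolor. The backbone has the layout of an N1-type fluorescent-protein vector. A high-copy ColE1/pUC origin supports propagation in E. coli, and an f1 origin is also present. A single Tn5 NeoR/KanR gene sits behind tandem bacterial (bla) and SV40 early promoters and ends in an HSV TK polyadenylation signal. It gives kanamycin resistance in bacteria and G418 resistance in transfected mammalian cells. The sequenced record is about 6.1 kb.

The fusion is driven by the human CMV immediate-early enhancer and promoter and terminated by the SV40 poly(A) signal. The Gja1 coding sequence is followed, after a short linker gap, by the fluorescent protein reading frame. The "7" in the name may refer to the linker length, but the record does not say so. About 200 bp upstream of the coding sequence is annotated as the connexin-43 IRES, which suggests that part of the native 5′ untranslated region was carried along with the cDNA. Several short annotated fragments (RSF ori, large T antigen, ble, bGH poly(A)) are probably backbone remnants or partial matches rather than functional parts.

The plasmid serves as a localization marker: the tagged connexin labels gap junctions for fluorescence imaging of cultured cells, with excitation at 555 nm and emission at 584 nm.
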