Features (pLannotate 1.2.2; 16 found; start..end, strand, type, name):
      1..47      +  rep_origin     RSF ori (fragment): Plasmids containing the RSF 1030 origin of replication can be propagated in E. coli cells that contain additional plasmids with compatible origins.
    115..418     +  enhancer       CMV enhancer: human cytomegalovirus immediate early enhancer
    419..622     +  promoter       CMV promoter: human cytomegalovirus (CMV) immediate early promoter
    676..879     +  ncRNA          IRES Cx43: Accession: RF00487 - Connexin-43 internal ribosome entry site (IRES)
    878..2023    +  CDS            Gja1: CXA1_RAT - Also known as Cxn-43. Experimental evidence at protein level: Swiss-Prot protein existence level 1. Gap junction protein that acts as a regulator of bladder capacity. A gap junction consists of a cluster of closely packed pairs of transmembrane channels, the connexons, through which materials of low MW diffuse from one cell to a neighboring cell. Negative regulator of bladder functional capacity: acts by enhancing intercellular electrical and chemical transmission, thus sensitizing bladder muscles to cholinergic neural stimuli and causing them to contract (By similarity). May play a
   2045..2776    +  CDS            TagRFP-T: TagRFP-T is a basic (constitutively fluorescent) red fluorescent protein published in 2008, derived from Entacmaea quadricolor. It has low acid sensitivity.
   2795..2878    +  CDS            large T antigen (fragment): large T antigen from SV40 (simian virus 40)
   2901..3022    +  polyA_signal   SV40 poly(A) signal: SV40 polyadenylation signal
   3056..3484    -  rep_origin     f1 ori (sequence partly withheld): f1 bacteriophage origin of replication; arrow indicates direction of (+) strand synthesis
   3511..3615    +  promoter       AmpR promoter: bla
   3617..3974    +  promoter       SV40 promoter: SV40 enhancer and early promoter
   4009..4803    +  CDS            NeoR/KanR: aminoglycoside phosphotransferase from Tn5; aph(3')-II (or nptII); confers resistance to neomycin, kanamycin, and G418 (Geneticin®)
   4824..4976    +  CDS            ble (fragment): BLE_KLEPN - Experimental evidence at protein level: Swiss-Prot protein existence level 1. Binding protein with a strong affinity to the bleomycin family of antibiotics. Binds to CL990; an antimitotic-antibiotic compound. From Klebsiella pneumoniae.
   5035..5082    +  polyA_signal   HSV TK poly(A) signal: herpes simplex virus thymidine kinase polyadenylation signal (Cole and Stacy, 1985)
   5173..5189    -  polyA_signal   bGH poly(A) signal (fragment): bovine growth hormone polyadenylation signal
   5411..5999    +  rep_origin     ori: high-copy-number ColE1/pMB1/pBR322/pUC origin of replication
>Addgene plasmid #58035 | mTagRFP-T2-Cx43-7 | addgene full sequence | sequence record 218675 | Addgene NGS Result
TTCTTTCCTGCGTTATCCCCTGATTCTGTGGATAACCGTATTACCGCCATGCATTAGTTATTAATAGTAA
TCAATTACGGGGTCATTAGTTCATAGCCCATATATGGAGTTCCGCGTTACATAACTTACGGTAAATGGCC
CGCCTGGCTGACCGCCCAACGACCCCCGCCCATTGACGTCAATAATGACGTATGTTCCCATAGTAACGCC
AATAGGGACTTTCCATTGACGTCAATGGGTGGAGTATTTACGGTAAACTGCCCACTTGGCAGTACATCAA
GTGTATCATATGCCAAGTACGCCCCCTATTGACGTCAATGACGGTAAATGGCCCGCCTGGCATTATGCCC
AGTACATGACCTTATGGGACTTTCCTACTTGGCAGTACATCTACGTATTAGTCATCGCTATTACCATGGT
GATGCGGTTTTGGCAGTACATCAATGGGCGTGGATAGCGGTTTGACTCACGGGGATTTCCAAGTCTCCAC
CCCATTGACGTCAATGGGAGTTTGTTTTGGCACCAAAATCAACGGGACTTTCCAAAATGTCGTAACAACT
CCGCCCCATTGACGCAAATGGGCGGTAGGCGTGTACGGTGGGAGGTCTATATAAGCAGAGCTGGTTTAGT
GAACCGTCAGATCCGCTAGCGCTACCGGACTCAGATCTCGAGCTCAAGCTTCGAATTCGGCAGCACTTTT
CTTTCATTGGGGGGAAGGCGTGAGGAAAGTACCAAACAGCAGCAGACTTTTAAACTTTAAACAGACAGGT
CTGAGAGCCTGAACTCTCATTTTTCCTTTGACTTCAGCCTCCAAGGAGTTCCACCAACTTTGGCGCGCCG
GCTTCACTTTCATTAAGTGAAAGAGAGGTGCCCAGACATGGGTGACTGGAGTGCCTTGGGGAAGCTTCTG
GACAAGGTCCAAGCCTACTCCACCGCTGGAGGGAAGGTGTGGCTGTCAGTGCTCTTCATATTCAGAATCC
TGCTCCTGGGGACAGCTGTTGAGTCAGCTTGGGGTGATGAACAGTCTGCCTTTCGCTGTAACACTCAACA
ACCTGGCTGCGAAAACGTCTGCTATGACAAGTCCTTCCCCATCTCTCACGTGCGCTTCTGGGTCCTTCAG
ATCATATTCGTGTCTGTGCCCACACTCCTGTACTTGGCCCATGTGTTCTATGTGATGAGGAAGGAAGAGA
AGCTAAACAAGAAAGAAGAGGAGCTCAAAGTGGCCCAGACTGACGGGGTCAACGTGGAGATGCACCTGAA
GCAGATTGAAATCAAGAAGTTCAAGTACGGGATTGAAGAGCACGGCAAGGTGAAAATGAGGGGCGGCTTG
CTGAGAACCTACATCATCAGCATCCTCTTCAAGTCTGTCTTCGAGGTGGCCTTCCTGCTCATCCAGTGGT
ACATCTATGGGTTCAGCTTGAGCGCGGTCTACACCTGCAAGAGAGATCCCTGCCCCCACCAGGTAGACTG
CTTCCTCTCACGTCCCACGGAGAAAACCATCTTCATCATCTTCATGCTGGTGGTGTCCTTGGTGTCTCTC
GCTTTGAACATCATTGAGCTCTTCTACGTCTTCTTCAAGGGCGTTAAGGATCGCGTGAAGGGAAGAAGCG
ATCCTTACCACGCCACCACTGGCCCACTGAGCCCATCAAAAGACTGCGGATCTCCAAAATACGCCTACTT
CAATGGCTGCTCCTCACCAACGGCTCCACTCTCGCCTATGTCTCCTCCTGGGTACAAGCTGGTTACTGGT
GACAGAAACAATTCCTCGTGCCGCAATTACAACAAGCAAGCTAGCGAGCAAAACTGGGCGAACTACAGCG
CAGAGCAAAATCGCATGGGGCAGGCCGGAAGCACCATCTCCAACTCGCACGCCCAGCCGTTCGATTTCCC
CGACGACAACCAGAATGCCAAAAAAGTTGCTGCTGGACATGAACTCCAGCCATTAGCCATCGTGGACCAA
CGACCTTCCAGCAGAGCCAGCAGCCGCGCCAGCAGCAGGCCTCGGCCTGATGACCTGGAGATTGCGGATC
CACCGGTCGCCACCATGGTGTCTAAGGGCGAAGAGCTGATTAAGGAGAACATGCACATGAAGCTGTACAT
GGAGGGCACCGTGAACAACCACCACTTCAAGTGCACATCCGAGGGCGAAGGCAAGCCCTACGAGGGCACC
CAGACCATGAGAATCAAGGTGGTCGAGGGCGGCCCTCTCCCCTTCGCCTTCGACATCCTGGCTACCAGCT
TCATGTACGGCAGCAGAACCTTCATCAACCACACCCAGGGCATCCCCGATTTCTTTAAGCAGTCCTTCCC
TGAGGGCTTCACATGGGAGAGAGTCACCACATACGAAGACGGGGGCGTGCTGACCGCTACCCAGGACACC
AGCCTCCAGGACGGCTGCCTCATCTACAACGTCAAGATCAGAGGGGTGAACTTCCCATCCAACGGCCCTG
TGATGCAGAAGAAAACACTCGGCTGGGAGGCCAACACCGAGACCCTGTACCCCGCTGACGGCGGCCTGGA
AGGCAGAACCGACATGGCCCTGAAGCTCGTGGGCGGGGGCCACCTGATCTGCAACTTCAAGACCACATAC
AGATCCAAGAAACCCGCTAAGAACCTCAAGATGCCCGGCGTCTACTATGTGGACCACAGACTGGAAAGAA
TCAAGGAGGCCGACAAAGAGACCTACGTCGAGCAGCACGAGGTGGCTGTGGCCAGATACTGCGACCTCCC
TAGCAAACTGGGGCACAAACTTAATGGCATGGACGAGCTGTACAAGTAAGCGGCCGCGACTCTAGATCAT
AATCAGCCATACCACATTTGTAGAGGTTTTACTTGCTTTAAAAAACCTCCCACACCTCCCCCTGAACCTG
AAACATAAAATGAATGCAATTGTTGTTGTTAACTTGTTTATTGCAGCTTATAATGGTTACAAATAAAGCA
ATAGCATCACAAATTTCACAAATAAAGCATTTTTTTCACTGCATTCTAGTTGTGGTTTGTCCAAACTCAT
CAATGTATCTTAAGGCGTAAATTGTAAGCGTTAATATTTTGTTAAAATTCGCGTTAAATTTTTGTTAAAT
CAGCTCATTTTTTAACCAATAGGCCGAAATCGGCAAAATCCCTTATAAATCAAAAGAATAGACCGAGATA
GGGT
[37 nt withheld, positions 3155-3191]
AAAGAACGTGGACTCCAACGTCAAAGG
[49 nt withheld, positions 3219-3267]
T
[91 nt withheld, positions 3269-3359]
G
[124 nt withheld, positions 3361-3484]
CAGGTGGCACTTTTCGGGGAAATGTGCGCGGAACCCCTATTTGTTTATTTTTCTAAATACATTCAAATAT
GTATCCGCTCATGAGACAATAACCCTGATAAATGCTTCAATAATATTGAAAAAGGAAGAGTCCTGAGGCG
GAAAGAACCAGCTGTGGAATGTGTGTCAGTTAGGGTGTGGAAAGTCCCCAGGCTCCCCAGCAGGCAGAAG
TATGCAAAGCATGCATCTCAATTAGTCAGCAACCAGGTGTGGAAAGTCCCCAGGCTCCCCAGCAGGCAGA
AGTATGCAAAGCATGCATCTCAATTAGTCAGCAACCATAGTCCCGCCCCTAACTCCGCCCATCCCGCCCC
TAACTCCGCCCAGTTCCGCCCATTCTCCGCCCCATGGCTGACTAATTTTTTTTATTTATGCAGAGGCCGA
GGCCGCCTCGGCCTCTGAGCTATTCCAGAAGTAGTGAGGAGGCTTTTTTGGAGGCCTAGGCTTTTGCAAA
GATCGATCAAGAGACAGGATGAGGATCGTTTCGCATGATTGAACAAGATGGATTGCACGCAGGTTCTCCG
GCCGCTTGGGTGGAGAGGCTATTCGGCTATGACTGGGCACAACAGACAATCGGCTGCTCTGATGCCGCCG
TGTTCCGGCTGTCAGCGCAGGGGCGCCCGGTTCTTTTTGTCAAGACCGACCTGTCCGGTGCCCTGAATGA
ACTGCAAGACGAGGCAGCGCGGCTATCGTGGCTGGCCACGACGGGCGTTCCTTGCGCAGCTGTGCTCGAC
GTTGTCACTGAAGCGGGAAGGGACTGGCTGCTATTGGGCGAAGTGCCGGGGCAGGATCTCCTGTCATCTC
ACCTTGCTCCTGCCGAGAAAGTATCCATCATGGCTGATGCAATGCGGCGGCTGCATACGCTTGATCCGGC
TACCTGCCCATTCGACCACCAAGCGAAACATCGCATCGAGCGAGCACGTACTCGGATGGAAGCCGGTCTT
GTCGATCAGGATGATCTGGACGAAGAGCATCAGGGGCTCGCGCCAGCCGAACTGTTCGCCAGGCTCAAGG
CGAGCATGCCCGACGGCGAGGATCTCGTCGTGACCCATGGCGATGCCTGCTTGCCGAATATCATGGTGGA
AAATGGCCGCTTTTCTGGATTCATCGACTGTGGCCGGCTGGGTGTGGCGGACCGCTATCAGGACATAGCG
TTGGCTACCCGTGATATTGCTGAAGAGCTTGGCGGCGAATGGGCTGACCGCTTCCTCGTGCTTTACGGTA
TCGCCGCTCCCGATTCGCAGCGCATCGCCTTCTATCGCCTTCTTGACGAGTTCTTCTGAGCGGGACTCTG
GGGTTCGAAATGACCGACCAAGCGACGCCCAACCTGCCATCACGAGATTTCGATTCCACCGCCGCCTTCT
ATGAAAGGTTGGGCTTCGGAATCGTTTTCCGGGACGCCGGCTGGATGATCCTCCAGCGCGGGGATCTCAT
GCTGGAGTTCTTCGCCCACCCTAGGGGGAGGCTAACTGAAACACGGAAGGAGACAATACCGGAAGGAACC
CGCGCTATGACGGCAATAAAAAGACAGAATAAAACGCACGGTGTTGGGTCGTTTGTTCATAAACGCGGGG
TTCGGTCCCAGGGCTGGCACTCTGTCGATACCCCACCGAGACCCCATTGGGGCCAATACGCCCGCGTTTC
TTCCTTTTCCCCACCCCACCCCCCAAGTTCGGGTGAAGGCCCAGGGCTCGCAGCCAACGTCGGGGCGGCA
GGCCCTGCCATAGCCTCAGGTTACTCATATATACTTTAGATTGATTTAAAACTTCATTTTTAATTTAAAA
GGATCTAGGTGAAGATCCTTTTTGATAATCTCATGACCAAAATCCCTTAACGTGAGTTTTCGTTCCACTG
AGCGTCAGACCCCGTAGAAAAGATCAAAGGATCTTCTTGAGATCCTTTTTTTCTGCGCGTAATCTGCTGC
TTGCAAACAAAAAAACCACCGCTACCAGCGGTGGTTTGTTTGCCGGATCAAGAGCTACCAACTCTTTTTC
CGAAGGTAACTGGCTTCAGCAGAGCGCAGATACCAAATACTGTTCTTCTAGTGTAGCCGTAGTTAGGCCA
CCACTTCAAGAACTCTGTAGCACCGCCTACATACCTCGCTCTGCTAATCCTGTTACCAGTGGCTGCTGCC
AGTGGCGATAAGTCGTGTCTTACCGGGTTGGACTCAAGACGATAGTTACCGGATAAGGCGCAGCGGTCGG
GCTGAACGGGGGGTTCGTGCACACAGCCCAGCTTGGAGCGAACGACCTACACCGAACTGAGATACCTACA
GCGTGAGCTATGAGAAAGCGCCACGCTTCCCGAAGGGAGAAAGGCGGACAGGTATCCGGTAAGCGGCAGG
GTCGGAACAGGAGAGCGCACGAGGGAGCTTCCAGGGGGAAACGCCTGGTATCTTTATAGTCCTGTCGGGT
TTCGCCACCTCTGACTTGAGCGTCGATTTTTGTGATGCTCGTCAGGGGGGCGGAGCCTATGGAAAAACGC
CAGCAACGCGGCCTTTTTACGGTTCCTGGCCTTTTGCTGGCCTTTTGCTCACATG
